>Addgene plasmid #47906 | pOTTC475 - pAAV c-fos iRFP | depositor full sequence | sequence record 68472 | pOTTC475 - pAAV c-fos iRFP sequence 6690 bps
CCTGCAGGCAGCTGCGCGCTCGCTCGCTCACTGAGGCCGCCCGGGCAAAGCCCGGGCGTCGGGCGACCTT
TGGTCGCCCGGCCTCAGTGAGCGAGCGAGCGCGCAGAGAGGGAGTGGCCAACTCCATCACTAGGGGTTCC
TGCGGCCGCACGCGTAAGCTTTCCTTTAGGAACAGAGGCTTCGAGCCTTTAAGGCTGCGTACTTGCTTCT
CCTAATACCAGAGACTCAAAAAAAAAAAAAAAGTTCCAGATTGCTGGACAATGACCCGGGTCTCATCCCT
TGACCCTGGGAACCGGGTCCACATTGAATCAGGTGCGAATGTTCGCTCGCCTTCTCTGCCTTTCCCGCCT
CCCCTCCCCCGGCCGCGGCCCCGGTTCCCCCCCTGCGCTGCACCCTCAGAGTTGGCTGCAGCCGGCGAGC
TGTTCCCGTCAATCCCTCCCTCCTTTACACAGGATGTCCATATTAGGACATCTGCGTCAGCAGGTTTCCA
CGGCCGGTCCCTGTTGTTCTGGGGGGGGGACCATCTCCGAAATCCTACACGCGGAAGGTCTAGGAGACCC
CCTAAGATCCCAAATGTGAACACTCATAGGTGAAAGATGTATGCCAAGACGGGGGTTGAAAGCCTGGGGC
GTAGAGTTGACGACAGAGCGCCCGCAGAGGGCCTTGGGGCGCGCTTCCCCCCCCTTCCAGTTCCGCCCAG
TGACGTAGGAAGTCCATCCATTCACAGCGCTTCTATAAAGGCGCCAGCTGAGGCGCCTACTACTCCAACC
GCGACTGCAGCGAGCAACTGAGAAGACTGGATAGAGCCGGCGGTTCCGCGAACGAGCAGTGACCGCGCTC
CCACCCAGCTCTGCTCTGCAGCTCCCACCAGTGTCTACCCCTGGACCCCTTGCCGGGCTTTCCCCAAACT
TCGACCATGATGTTCTCGGGTTTCAACGCCGACTACGAGGCGTCATCCTCCCGCTGCAGTAGCGCCTCCC
CGGCCGGGGACAGCCTTTCCTACTACCATTCCCCAGCCGACTCCTTCTCCAGCATGGGCTCTCCTGTCAA
CACACAGGTGAGTTTGGCTTTGTGTAGCCGCCAGGTCCGCGCTGAGGGTCGCCGTGGAGGAGACACTGGG
GTGTGACTCGCAGGGGCGGGGGGGTCTTCCTTTTTCGCTCTGGAGGGAGACTGGCGCGGTCAGAGCAGCC
TTAGCCTGGGAACCCAGGACTTGTCTGAGCGCGTGCACACTTGTCATAGTAAGACTTAGTGACCCCTTCC
CGCGCGGCAGGTTTATTCTGAGTGGCCTGCCTGCATTCTTCTCTCGGCCGACTTGTTTCTGAGATCAGCC
GGGGCCAACAAGTCTCGAGCAAAGAGTCGCTAACTAGAGTTTGGGAGGCGGCAAACCGCGGCAATCCCCC
CTCCCGGGGCAGCCTGGAGCAGGGAGGAGGGNGGAGGGAGGAGGGTGCTGCGGGCGGGTGTGTAAGGCAG
TTTCATTGATAAAAAGCGAGTTCATTCTGGAGACTCCGGAGCAGCGCCTGCGTCAGCGCAGACGTCAGGG
ATATTTATAACAAACCCCCTTTCGAGCGAGTGATGCCGAAGGGATAACGGGAACGCAGCAGTAGGATGGA
GGGGAAAGGCTGCGCTGCGGAATTCAAGGGAGGATATTGGGAGAGCTTTTATCTCCGATGAGGTGCATAC
AGGAAGACATAAGCAGTCTCTGACCGGAATGCTTCTCTCTCCCTGCTTCATGCGACACTAGGGCCACTTG
CTCCACCTGTGTCTGGAACCTCCTCGCTCACCTCCGCTTTCCTCTTTTTGTTTTGTTTCAGGACTTTTGC
GCAGATCTCTCCATGGCTGAAGGATCCGTCGCCAGGCAGCCTGACCTCTTGACCTGCGACGATGAGCCGA
TCCATATCCCCGGTGCCATCCAACCGCATGGACTGCTGCTCGCCCTCGCCGCCGACATGACGATCGTTGC
CGGCAGCGACAACCTTCCCGAACTCACCGGACTGGCGATCGGCGCCCTGATCGGCCGCTCTGCGGCCGAT
GTCTTCGACTCGGAGACGCACAACCGTCTGACGATCGCCTTGGCCGAGCCCGGGGCGGCCGTCGGAGCAC
CGATCACTGTCGGCTTCACGATGCGAAAGGACGCAGGCTTCATCGGCTCCTGGCATCGCCATGATCAGCT
CATCTTCCTCGAGCTCGAGCCTCCCCAGCGGGACGTCGCCGAGCCGCAGGCGTTCTTCCGCCGCACCAAC
AGCGCCATCCGCCGCCTGCAGGCCGCCGAAACCTTGGAAAGCGCCTGCGCCGCCGCGGCGCAAGAGGTGC
GGAAGATTACCGGCTTCGATCGGGTGATGATCTATCGCTTCGCCTCCGACTTCAGCGGCGAAGTGATCGC
AGAGGATCGGTGCGCCGAGGTCGAGTCAAAACTAGGCCTGCACTATCCTGCCTCAACCGTGCCGGCGCAG
GCCCGTCGGCTCTATACCATCAACCCGGTACGGATCATTCCCGATATCAATTATCGGCCGGTGCCGGTCA
CCCCAGACCTCAATCCGGTCACCGGGCGGCCGATTGATCTTAGCTTCGCCATCCTGCGCAGCGTCTCGCC
CGTCCATCTGGAATTCATGCGCAACATAGGCATGCACGGCACGATGTCGATCTCGATTTTGCGCGGCGAG
CGACTGTGGGGATTGATCGTTTGCCATCACCGAACGCCGTACTACGTCGATCTCGATGGCCGCCAAGCCT
GCGAGCTAGTCGCCCAGGTTCTGGCCTGGCAGATCGGCGTGATGGAAGAGTTGTACAAGTAAGAATTCGA
TATCAAGCTTATCGATAATCAACCTCTGGATTACAAAATTTGTGAAAGATTGACTGGTATTCTTAACTAT
GTTGCTCCTTTTACGCTATGTGGATACGCTGCTTTAATGCCTTTGTATCATGCTATTGCTTCCCGTATGG
CTTTCATTTTCTCCTCCTTGTATAAATCCTGGTTGCTGTCTCTTTATGAGGAGTTGTGGCCCGTTGTCAG
GCAACGTGGCGTGGTGTGCACTGTGTTTGCTGACGCAACCCCCACTGGTTGGGGCATTGCCACCACCTGT
CAGCTCCTTTCCGGGACTTTCGCTTTCCCCCTCCCTATTGCCACGGCGGAACTCATCGCCGCCTGCCTTG
CCCGCTGCTGGACAGGGGCTCGGCTGTTGGGCACTGACAATTCCGTGGTGTTGTCGGGGAAATCATCGTC
CTTTCCTTGGCTGCTCGCCTGTGTTGCCACCTGGATTCTGCGCGGGACGTCCTTCTGCTACGTCCCTTCG
GCCCTCAATCCAGCGGACCTTCCTTCCCGCGGCCTGCTGCCGGCTCTGCGGCCTCTTCCGCGTCTTCGCC
TTCGCCCTCAGACGAGTCGGATCTCCCTTTGGGCCGCCTCCCCGCATCGATACCGAGCGCTGCTCGAGAG
ATCTACGGGTGGCATCCCTGTGACCCCTCCCCAGTGCCTCTCCTGGCCCTGGAAGTTGCCACTCCAGTGC
CCACCAGCCTTGTCCTAATAAAATTAAGTTGCATCATTTTGTCTGACTAGGTGTCCTTCTATAATATTAT
GGGGTGGAGGGGGGTGGTATGGAGCAAGGGGCAAGTTGGGAAGACAACCTGTAGGGCCTGCGGGGTCTAT
TGGGAACCAAGCTGGAGTGCAGTGGCACAATCTTGGCTCACTGCAATCTCCGCCTCCTGGGTTCAAGCGA
TTCTCCTGCCTCAGCCTCCCGAGTTGTTGGGATTCCAGGCATGCATGACCAGGCTCAGCTAATTTTTGTT
TTTTTGGTAGAGACGGGGTTTCACCATATTGGCCAGGCTGGTCTCCAACTCCTAATCTCAGGTGATCTAC
CCACCTTGGCCTCCCAAATTGCTGGGATTACAGGCGTGAACCACTGCTCCCTTCCCTGTCCTTCTGATTT
TGTAGGTAACCACGTGCGGACCGAGCGGCCGCAGGAACCCCTAGTGATGGAGTTGGCCACTCCCTCTCTG
CGCGCTCGCTCGCTCACTGAGGCCGGGCGACCAAAGGTCGCCCGACGCCCGGGCTTTGCCCGGGCGGCCT
CAGTGAGCGAGCGAGCGCGCAGCTGCCTGCAGGGGCGCCTGATGCGGTATTTTCTCCTTACGCATCTGTG
CGGTATTTCACACCGCATA
[142 nt withheld, positions 4150-4291]
C
[141 nt withheld, positions 4293-4433]
CCTTTGACGTTGGAGTCCACGTTCTTT
[37 nt withheld, positions 4461-4497]
ACCCTATCTCGGGCTATTCTTTTGATTTATAAGGGATTTTGCCGATTTCGGCCTATTGGTTAAAAAATGA
GCTGATTTAACAAAAATTTAACGCGAATTTTAACAAAATATTAACGTTTACAATTTTATGGTGCACTCTC
AGTACAATCTGCTCTGATGCCGCATAGTTAAGCCAGCCCCGACACCCGCCAACACCCGCTGACGCGCCCT
GACGGGCTTGTCTGCTCCCGGCATCCGCTTACAGACAAGCTGTGACCGTCTCCGGGAGCTGCATGTGTCA
GAGGTTTTCACCGTCATCACCGAAACGCGCGAGACGAAAGGGCCTCGTGATACGCCTATTTTTATAGGTT
AATGTCATGATAATAATGGTTTCTTAGACGTCAGGTGGCACTTTTCGGGGAAATGTGCGCGGAACCCCTA
TTTGTTTATTTTTCTAAATACATTCAAATATGTATCCGCTCATGAGACAATAACCCTGATAAATGCTTCA
ATAATATTGAAAAAGGAAGAGTATGAGTATTCAACATTTCCGTGTCGCCCTTATTCCCTTTTTTGCGGCA
TTTTGCCTTCCTGTTTTTGCTCACCCAGAAACGCTGGTGAAAGTAAAAGATGCTGAAGATCAGTTGGGTG
CACGAGTGGGTTACATCGAACTGGATCTCAACAGCGGTAAGATCCTTGAGAGTTTTCGCCCCGAAGAACG
TTTTCCAATGATGAGCACTTTTAAAGTTCTGCTATGTGGCGCGGTATTATCCCGTATTGACGCCGGGCAA
GAGCAACTCGGTCGCCGCATACACTATTCTCAGAATGACTTGGTTGAGTACTCACCAGTCACAGAAAAGC
ATCTTACGGATGGCATGACAGTAAGAGAATTATGCAGTGCTGCCATAACCATGAGTGATAACACTGCGGC
CAACTTACTTCTGACAACGATCGGAGGACCGAAGGAGCTAACCGCTTTTTTGCACAACATGGGGGATCAT
GTAACTCGCCTTGATCGTTGGGAACCGGAGCTGAATGAAGCCATACCAAACGACGAGCGTGACACCACGA
TGCCTGTAGCAATGGCAACAACGTTGCGCAAACTATTAACTGGCGAACTACTTACTCTAGCTTCCCGGCA
ACAATTAATAGACTGGATGGAGGCGGATAAAGTTGCAGGACCACTTCTGCGCTCGGCCCTTCCGGCTGGC
TGGTTTATTGCTGATAAATCTGGAGCCGGTGAGCGTGGGTCTCGCGGTATCATTGCAGCACTGGGGCCAG
ATGGTAAGCCCTCCCGTATCGTAGTTATCTACACGACGGGGAGTCAGGCAACTATGGATGAACGAAATAG
ACAGATCGCTGAGATAGGTGCCTCACTGATTAAGCATTGGTAACTGTCAGACCAAGTTTACTCATATATA
CTTTAGATTGATTTAAAACTTCATTTTTAATTTAAAAGGATCTAGGTGAAGATCCTTTTTGATAATCTCA
TGACCAAAATCCCTTAACGTGAGTTTTCGTTCCACTGAGCGTCAGACCCCGTAGAAAAGATCAAAGGATC
TTCTTGAGATCCTTTTTTTCTGCGCGTAATCTGCTGCTTGCAAACAAAAAAACCACCGCTACCAGCGGTG
GTTTGTTTGCCGGATCAAGAGCTACCAACTCTTTTTCCGAAGGTAACTGGCTTCAGCAGAGCGCAGATAC
CAAATACTGTCCTTCTAGTGTAGCCGTAGTTAGGCCACCACTTCAAGAACTCTGTAGCACCGCCTACATA
CCTCGCTCTGCTAATCCTGTTACCAGTGGCTGCTGCCAGTGGCGATAAGTCGTGTCTTACCGGGTTGGAC
TCAAGACGATAGTTACCGGATAAGGCGCAGCGGTCGGGCTGAACGGGGGGTTCGTGCACACAGCCCAGCT
TGGAGCGAACGACCTACACCGAACTGAGATACCTACAGCGTGAGCTATGAGAAAGCGCCACGCTTCCCGA
AGGGAGAAAGGCGGACAGGTATCCGGTAAGCGGCAGGGTCGGAACAGGAGAGCGCACGAGGGAGCTTCCA
GGGGGAAACGCCTGGTATCTTTATAGTCCTGTCGGGTTTCGCCACCTCTGACTTGAGCGTCGATTTTTGT
GATGCTCGTCAGGGGGGCGGAGCCTATGGAAAAACGCCAGCAACGCGGCCTTTTTACGGTTCCTGGCCTT
TTGCTGGCCTTTTGCTCACATGT
Features (pLannotate 1.2.2; 14 found; start..end, strand, type, name):
      1..141     -  repeat_region  AAV2 ITR: inverted terminal repeat of adeno-associated virus serotype 2 inverted
    917..1057    +  CDS            Fos (fragment): FOS_MOUSE - Experimental evidence at protein level: Swiss-Prot protein existence level 1. Nuclear phosphoprotein which forms a tight but non-covalently linked complex with the JUN/AP-1 transcription factor. On TGF-beta activation, forms a multimeric SMAD3/SMAD4/JUN/FOS complex, at the AP1/SMAD-binding site to regulate TGF-beta-mediated signaling (By similarity). Has a critical function in regulating the development of cells destined to form and maintain the skeleton. It is thought to have an important role in signal transduction, cell proliferation and differentiation. In growing cells, activa
   1833..2780    +  CDS            iRFP713: iRFP713 is a basic (constitutively fluorescent) near ir fluorescent protein published in 2011, derived from Rhodopseudomonas palustris. It has low acid sensitivity. It requires the cofactor biliverdin for fluorescence.
   2793..2817    +  misc_feature   MCS (fragment): pBluescript multiple cloning site
   2817..3405    +  misc_feature   WPRE: woodchuck hepatitis virus posttranscriptional regulatory element
   3437..3913    +  polyA_signal   hGH poly(A) signal: human growth hormone polyadenylation signal
   3953..4093    +  repeat_region  AAV2 ITR: inverted terminal repeat of adeno-associated virus serotype 2 inverted
   4098..4149    -  misc_feature   bom (fragment): basis of mobility region from pBR322
   4168..4548    +  rep_origin     M13 ori (sequence partly withheld): M13 bacteriophage origin of replication; arrow indicates direction of (+) strand synthesis
   4624..4673    -  misc_feature   bom (fragment): basis of mobility region from pBR322
   4775..4810    -  CDS            rop (fragment): Rop protein, which maintains plasmids at low copy number; rop
   4905..5009    +  promoter       AmpR promoter: bla
   5010..5870    +  CDS            AmpR: β-lactamase; bla; confers resistance to ampicillin, carbenicillin, and related antibiotics
   6041..6629    +  rep_origin     ori: high-copy-number ColE1/pMB1/pBR322/pUC origin of replication
