[The description below was written by a language model from this plasmid's Addgene catalogue record and pLannotate feature annotations shown in this document.]
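Description:
pOTTC475 - pAAV c-fos iRFP is a 6,690 nt AAV transfer plasmid for mammalian expression, derived from a pAAV c-fos eYFP backbone by swapping the reporter using ligation-independent cloning. It is propagated in bacteria through a high-copy ColE1/pUC-type origin and selected with ampicillin via the bla gene and its native promoter. An M13/f1-type phage origin and small remnants of pBR322 bom and rop sequences are also annotated in the backbone. The depositor notes that an ambiguous base in a repeat region of the sequence is genuine, that the region may vary between preparations, and that this is not expected to affect function.

The payload lies between two AAV2 inverted terminal repeats, which allow the intervening cassette to be replicated and packaged into recombinant AAV particles when helper functions are supplied. Expression is driven by the c-fos promoter, taken from a previously described fosGFP construct. The feature table detects a short fragment of mouse Fos coding sequence upstream of the reporter, suggesting that the promoter fragment carries some early c-fos gene sequence, though the record does not describe its exact architecture. Downstream is the iRFP713 open reading frame, a near-infrared fluorescent protein engineered from a Rhodopseudomonas palustris bacteriophytochrome that needs biliverdin as a cofactor. It is followed by a WPRE to enhance transcript stability and expression, and by a human growth hormone polyadenylation signal.

Because c-fos is an immediate-early gene induced by neuronal activity, the vector is suited to marking recently activated cells with a near-infrared signal. The associated work evaluated iRFP713 as a reporter for neuronal studies.
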