Addgene plasmid #47906: pOTTC475 - pAAV c-fos iRFP
Purpose: An AAV vector that expresses iRFP under the c-fos promoter.
Depositing lab: Brandon Harvey. Depositing organization: National Institute on Drug Abuse (NIDA). Publication: Near-infrared fluorescent protein iRFP713 as a reporter protein for optogenetic vectors, a transgenic Cre-reporter rat, and other neuronal studies. Richie CT, Whitaker LR, Whitaker KW, Necarsulmer J, Baldwin HA, Zhang Y, Fortuno L, Hinkle JJ, Koivula P, Henderson MJ, Sun W, Wang K, Smith JC, Pickel J, Ji N, Hope BT, Harvey BK. J Neurosci Methods. 2017 Jun 1;284:1-14. doi: 10.1016/j.jneumeth.2017.03.020. Epub 2017 Apr 2. PubMed 28380331.
Backbone
  Vector backbone: pAAV c-fos eYFP
  Backbone manufacturer: NIDA OTTC
  Vector type: Mammalian Expression, AAV
Growth in bacteria
  Bacterial resistance: Ampicillin, 100 μg/mL
  Growth temperature: 30°C
  Growth strain: Stbl3
  Copy number: High Copy
Gene/Insert
  Gene/Insert name: Infrared fluorescent protein (alt name: iRFP)
  Species: Rhodopseudomonas palustris
  Insert size (bp): 951
  GenBank ID: JN247409.1
  Promoter: c-fos
  Cloning method: Ligation Independent Cloning
  Sequencing primers: 5′ c-fos int1 F625 (5'-GGAAGACATAAGCAGTCTCTGACCG )
Resource information
  A portion of this plasmid was derived from a plasmid made by: the ORF for iRFP was obtained from Addgene (Plasmid 31857). the c-fos promoter was obtained from fosGFP (Barth et al, The Journal of Neuroscience, July 21, 2004•24(29):6466 – 6475).
Terms and licenses: Academic/Nonprofit Terms; Industry Terms: Not Available to Industry
Depositor comments: Note that the "N" in the depositor's sequences is legitimately ambiguous in both the Addgene stock and the depositor's original stock. This repeat region may vary in different preps of the plasmid, but it should not affect the plasmid function.
How to cite: pOTTC475 - pAAV c-fos iRFP was a gift from Brandon Harvey (Addgene plasmid # 47906 ; http://n2t.net/addgene:47906 ; RRID:Addgene_47906)
