>Addgene plasmid #47906 | pOTTC475 - pAAV c-fos iRFP | addgene partial sequence | sequence record 71076 | WPRE-R 5'-CATAGCGTAAAAGGAGCAACA-3'
CAGTCAATCTTTCACAAATTTTGTAATCCAGAGGTTGATTATCGATAAGCTTGATATCGAATTCTTACTT
GTACAACTCTTCCATCACGCCGATCTGCCAGGCCAGAACCTGGGCGACTAGCTCGCAGGCTTGGCGGCCA
TCGAGATCGACGTAGTACGGCGTTCGGTGATGGCAAACGATCAATCCCCACAGTCGCTCGCCGCGCAAAA
TCGAGATCGACATCGTGCCGTGCATGCCTATGTTGCGCATGAATTCCAGATGGACGGGCGAGACGCTGCG
CAGGATGGCGAAGCTAAGATCAATCGGCCGCCCGGTGACCGGATTGAGGTCTGGGGTGACCGGCACCGGC
CGATAATTGATATCGGGAATGATCCGTACCGGGTTGATGGTATAGAGCCGACGGGCCTGCGCCGGCACGG
TTGAGGCAGGATAGTGCAGGCCTAGTTTTGACTCGACCTCGGCGCACCGATCCTCTGCGATCACTTCGCC
GCTGAAGTCGGAGGCGAAGCGATAGATCATCACCCGATCGAAGCCGGTAATCTTCCGCACCTCTTGCGCC
GCGGCGGCGCAGGCGCTTTCCAAGGTTTCGGCGGCCTGCAGGCGGCGGATGGCGCTGTTGGTGCGGCGGA
AGAACGCCTGCGGCTCGGCGACGTCCCGCTGGGGAGGCTCGAGCTCGAGGAAGATGAGCTGATCATGGCG
ATGCCAGGAGCCGATGAAGCCTGCGTCCTTTCGCATCGTGAAGCCGACAGTGATCGGTGCTCCGACGGCC
GCCCCGGGCTCGGCCAAGGCGATCGTCAGACGGTTGTGCGTCTCCGAGTCGAAGACATCGGCCGCAGAGC
GGCCGATCAGGGCGCCGATCGCCAGTCCGGTGAGTTCGGGAAGGTTGTCGCTGCCGGCAACGATCGTCAT
GTCGGCGGCGAGGGCGAGCAGCAGTCCATGCGGTTGGATGGCACCGGGGATATGGATCGGCTCATCGTCG
CAGGTCAAGAGGTCAGGCTGCCTGGCGACGGATCCTTCAGCCATGGAGAGATCTGCGCAAAAGTCCT
