>Addgene plasmid #47906 | pOTTC475 - pAAV c-fos iRFP | addgene partial sequence | sequence record 71077 | iRFP-R 5'-gatatggatcggctcatcgt-3'
GGCTGCCTGGCGACGGATCCTTCAGCCATGGAGAGATCTGCGCAAAAGTCCTGAAACAAAACAAAAAGAG
GAAAGCGGAGGTGAGCGAGGAGGTTCCAGACACAGGTGGAGCAAGTGGCCCTAGTGTCGCATGAAGCAGG
GAGAGAGAAGCATTCCGGTCAGAGACTGCTTATGTCTTCCTGTATGCACCTCATCGGAGATAAAAGCTCT
CCCAATATCCTCCCTTGAATTCCGCAGCGCAGCCTTTCCCCTCCATCCTACTGCTGCGTTCCCGTTATCC
CTTCGGCATCACTCGCTCGAAAGGGGGTTTGTTATAAATATCCCTGACGTCTGCGCTGACGCAGGCGCTG
CTCCGGAGTCTCCAGAATGAACTCGCTTTTTATCAATGAAACTGCCTTACACACCCGCCCGCAGCACCCT
CCTCCCTCCACCCTCCTCCCTGCTCCAGGCTGCCCCGGGAGGGGGGATTGCCGCGGTTTGCCGCCTCCCA
AACTCTAGTTAGCGACTCTTTGCTCGAGACTTGTTGGCCCCGGCTGATCTCAGAAACAAGTCGGCCGAGA
GAAGAATGCAGGCAGGCCACTCAGAATAAACCTGCCGCGCGGGAAGGGGTCACTAAGTCTTACTATGACA
AGTGTGCACGCGCTCAGACAAGTCCTGGGTTCCCAGGCTAAGGCTGCTCTGACCGCGCCAGTCTCCCTCC
AGAGCGAAAAAGGAAGACCCCCCCGCCCCTGCGAGTCACACCCCAGTGTCTCCTCCACGGCGACCCTCAG
CGCGGACCTGGCGGCTACACAAAGCCAAACTCACCTGTGTGTTGACAGGAGAGCCCATGCTGGAGAAGGA
GTCGGCTGGGGAATGGTAGTAGGAAAGGCTGTCCCCGGCCGGGGAGGCGCTACTGCAGCGGGAGGATGAC
GCCTCGTAGTCGGCGTTGAAACCCGAGAACATCATGGTCGAAGTTTGGGGAAAGCCCGGCAAGGGGTCCA
GGGGTAGACACTGGTGGGAGCTGCA
