>Addgene plasmid #47906 | pOTTC475 - pAAV c-fos iRFP | addgene partial sequence | sequence record 71078 | c-fos_int1_F625 5'-GGAAGACATAAGCAGTCTCTGACCG-3'
TTCTCTCTCCCTGCTTCATGCGACACTAGGGCCACTTGCTCCACCTGTGTCTGGAACCTCCTCGCTCACC
TCCGCTTTCCTCTTTTTGTTTTGTTTCAGGACTTTTGCGCAGATCTCTCCATGGCTGAAGGATCCGTCGC
CAGGCAGCCTGACCTCTTGACCTGCGACGATGAGCCGATCCATATCCCCGGTGCCATCCAACCGCATGGA
CTGCTGCTCGCCCTCGCCGCCGACATGACGATCGTTGCCGGCAGCGACAACCTTCCCGAACTCACCGGAC
TGGCGATCGGCGCCCTGATCGGCCGCTCTGCGGCCGATGTCTTCGACTCGGAGACGCACAACCGTCTGAC
GATCGCCTTGGCCGAGCCCGGGGCGGCCGTCGGAGCACCGATCACTGTCGGCTTCACGATGCGAAAGGAC
GCAGGCTTCATCGGCTCCTGGCATCGCCATGATCAGCTCATCTTCCTCGAGCTCGAGCCTCCCCAGCGGG
ACGTCGCCGAGCCGCAGGCGTTCTTCCGCCGCACCAACAGCGCCATCCGCCGCCTGCAGGCCGCCGAAAC
CTTGGAAAGCGCCTGCGCCGCCGCGGCGCAAGAGGTGCGGAAGATTACCGGCTTCGATCGGGTGATGATC
TATCGCTTCGCCTCCGACTTCAGCGGCGAAGTGATCGCAGAGGATCGGTGCGCCGAGGTCGAGTCAAAAC
TAGGCCTGCACTATCCTGCCTCAACCGTGCCGGCGCAGGCCCGTCGGCTCTATACCATCAACCCGGTACG
GATCATTCCCGATATCAATTATCGGCCGGTGCCGGTCACCCCAGACCTCAATCCGGTCACCGGGCGGCCG
ATTGATCTTAGCTTCGCCATCCTGCGCAGCGTCTCGCCCGTCCATCTGGAATTCATGCGCAACATAGGCA
TGCACGGCACGATGTCGATCTCGATTTTGCGCGGCGAGCGACTGTGGGGATTGATCGTTTGCCATCACCG
AACGCCGTACTACGTCGATCTCGATGGCCGCCAAGCCTGCGAGCTAGTCGCCCAGGTTCTGGCCTGGCAG
ATCGGCGTGATGGAAGAGTTGTACAAGTAAGAATTCGATATCAAGCTTATCGATAATCAACCT
